>Addgene plasmid #25466 | BK Dunlop | addgene partial sequence | sequence record 31182 | 25466 with Amp-R
AACGTTCTTCGGGGCGAAAACTCTCAAGGATCTTACCGCTGTTGAGATCCAGTTCGATGTAACCCACTCG
TGCACCCAACTGATCTTCAGCATCTTTTACTTTCACCAGCGTTTCTGGGTGAGCAAAAACAGGAAGGCAA
AATGCCGCAAAAAAGGGAATAAGGGCGACACGGAAATGTTGAATACTCATACTCTTCCTTTTTCAATATT
ATTGAAGCATTTATCAGGGTTATTGTCTCATGAGCGGATACATATTTGAATGTATTTAGAAAAATAAACA
AATAGGGGTTCCGCGCACATTTCCCCGAAAAGTGCCACCTGACGTCTAAGAAACCATTATTATCATGACA
TTAACCTATAAAAATAGGCGTATCACGAGGCCCTTTCGTCTTCAAGAATTCTCATGTTTGACAGCTTATC
ATCGATAAGCTTTAATGCGGTAGTTTATCACAGTTAAATTGCTAACGCAGTCAGGCACCGTGTATGAAAT
CTAACAATGCGCTCATCGTCATCCTCGGCACCGTCACCCTGGATGCTGTAGGCATAGGCTTGGTTATGCC
GGTACTGCCGGGCCTCTTGCGGGATATCGTCCATTCCGACAGCATCGCCAGTCACTATGGCGTGCTGCTA
GCGCTATATGCGTTGATGCAATTTCTATGCGCACCCGTTCTCGGAGCACTGTCCGACCGCTTTGGCCGCC
GCCCAGTCCTGCTCGCTTCGCTACTTGGAGCCACTATCGACTACGCGATCATGGCGACCACACCCGTCCT
GTGGATCCCCCATTTCTGGGTTTAGGAAGCATTCTACCTCTGTAATAGCATCTACCCCAGTTTTAACTTC
TAGAACTTCTACTCCTCCTT
