>Addgene plasmid #25466 | BK Dunlop | addgene partial sequence | sequence record 36980 | pBRrevBam 5'-GGTGATGTCGGCGATATAGG-3'
GGGCGCGGTGAGCCGGCCCGATGCGTCCGGCGTAGAGGATCCAGATGAAAACCTTAGGGGCTTTAGTCTA
AAGCTAAGTGCTGAAAATGACTTTAGCAGTGATAGCCCAGAGAGAAAAATGCTTCCCTGTTACAGCACAG
CAAGAATTCCCCTCCCCAATTTAAATGAGGACCTAACCTGTGGAAATCTACTGATGTGGGAGGCTGTAAC
TGTACAAACAGAGGTTATTGGAATAACTAGCATGCTTAACCTTCATGCAGGGTCACAAAAAGTGCATGAG
CATGGTGGAGGAAAACCTATTCAAGGCAGTAATTTCCACTTCTTTGCTGTTGGTGGAGACCCCTTGGAAA
TGCAGGGAGTGCTAATGAATTACAGGACAAAGTACCCAGATGGTACTATAACCCCTAAAAACCCAACAGC
CCAGTCCCAGGTAATGAATACTGACCATAAGGCCTATTTGGACAAAAACAATGCTTATCCAGTTGAGTGC
TGGGTTCCTGATCCCAGTAGAAATGAAAATACTAGGTATTTTGGGACTTTCACAGGAGGGGAAAATGTTC
CCCCAGTACTTCATGTGACCAACACAGCTACCACAGTGTTGCTAGATGAACAGGGTGTGGGGCCTCTTTG
TAAAGCTGATAGCCTGTATGTTTCAGCTGCTGATATTTGTGGCCTGTTTACTAACAGCTCTGGAACACAA
CAGTGGAGAGGCCTTGCAAGATATTTTAAGATCCGCCTGAGAAAAAGATCTGTAAAGAATCCTTACCCAA
TTTCCTTTTTGCTAAGTGACCTTATAAACAGGAGAACCCAGAGAGTGGATGGGCAGCCTATGTATGGTAT
GGAATCCCAGGTAGAAGAGGTTAGGGTGTTTGATGGCACAGAAAGACTTCCAGGGGACCCAGATATGATA
AGATATATTGACAAACAGGGACATGCACAATGTTA
