[The description below was written by a language model from this plasmid's Addgene catalogue record.]
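Description:
BK Dunlop is a pBR322-based bacterial plasmid carrying a cloned human papovavirus BK (BK polyomavirus), Dunlop strain, insert. The insert is recorded as 5153 bp, a size consistent with a complete BK virus genome, although the record does not explicitly state that it is full length. It sits in a backbone of about 4300 bp, giving a construct of roughly 9.5 kb. The viral DNA was inserted by restriction cloning using BamHI at both ends, which suggests that the circular viral genome was linearised at a BamHI site and ligated into the BamHI site of the vector. The record notes that it is unknown whether these sites remain intact. The plasmid is propagated in E. coli and selected with ampicillin. pBR322 normally supplies a pMB1-type origin of replication and the bla ampicillin-resistance gene, and insertion at its BamHI site ordinarily interrupts the tetracycline-resistance gene. Copy number is listed as unknown.

Although catalogued as a bacterial expression vector, the record names no bacterial promoter, tag or reporter, and the plasmid is better understood as a molecular clone that stores and amplifies viral DNA. No feature table is provided, so the positions and orientation of viral elements cannot be confirmed here. In general, a polyomavirus genome contains a non-coding control region with the viral origin and bidirectional promoters, an early region encoding the large and small T antigens, and a late region encoding the capsid proteins. Clones of this type typically serve as a source of viral genomic DNA, for example for excising the genome to study it in mammalian cells, for subcloning viral genes or regulatory regions, or as a reference template. The record itself does not state an intended application.
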