Addgene plasmid #25466: BK Dunlop
Depositing lab: Peter Howley. Depositing organization: Harvard Medical School.
Backbone
  Vector backbone: pBR322
  Backbone size w/o insert (bp): 4300
  Vector type: Bacterial Expression
Growth in bacteria
  Bacterial resistance: Ampicillin, 100 μg/mL
  Growth temperature: 37°C
  Growth strain: DH5alpha
  Copy number: Unknown
Gene/Insert
  Gene/Insert name: human papovavirus BK Dunlop
  Species: Human papovirus
  Insert size (bp): 5153
  Cloning method: Restriction Enzyme; 5′ cloning site Bam HI (unknown if destroyed); 3′ cloning site Bam HI (unknown if destroyed)
  Sequencing primers: 5′ unknown
Terms and licenses: Academic/Nonprofit Terms; Industry Terms: Not Available to Industry
How to cite: BK Dunlop was a gift from Peter Howley (Addgene plasmid # 25466 ; http://n2t.net/addgene:25466 ; RRID:Addgene_25466)
